>Addgene plasmid #169627 | pTS2322 | addgene full sequence | sequence record 365626 | Addgene NGS Result
TTCCTCATCTCCGGGCCTTTCGACCTCCAGCCCGAGCTCGGTATAGGTTCGAAGCGGAATTCACCATGAC
TAGTGAGACAGACACACTCCTGCTATGGGTACTGCTGCTCTGGGTTCCAGGTTCCACTGGTGACGCTAGT
GGTGGTTCTGGTATGGTCTTCACACTCGAAGATTTCGTTGGGGACTGGCGACAGACAGCCGGCTACAACC
TGGACCAAGTCCTTGAACAGGGAGGTGTGTCCAGTTTGTTTCAGAATCTCGGGGTGTCCGTAACTCCGAT
CCAAAGGATTGTCCTGAGCGGTGAAAATGGGCTGAAGATCGACATCCATGTCATCATCCCGTATGAAGGT
CTGAGCGGCGACCAAATGGGCCAGATCGAAAAAATTTTTAAGGTGGTGTACCCTGTGGATGATCATCACT
TTAAGGTGATCCTGCACTATGGCACACTGGTAATCGACGGGGTTACGCCGAACATGATCGACTATTTCGG
ACGGCCGTATGAAGGCATCGCCGTGTTCGACGGCAAAAAGATCACTGTAACAGGGACCCTGTGGAACGGC
AACAAAATTATCGACGAGCGCCTGATCAACCCCGACGGCTCCCTGCTGTTCCGAGTAACCATCAACGGAG
TGACCGGCTGGCGGCTGTGCGAACGCATTCTGGCGGCTAGTGGTGGTTCTGGTGGAAGCGGAGCTACTAA
CTTCAGCCTGCTGAAGCAGGCTGGTGACGTGGAGGAGAACCCTGGACCTGCTAGTGGTGGTTCTGGTGTG
TCTAAGGGCGAAGAGCTGATTAAGGAGAACATGCACATGAAGCTGTACATGGAGGGCACCGTGGACAACC
ATCACTTCAAGTGCACATCCGAGGGCGAAGGCAAGCCCTACGAGGGCACCCAGACCATGAGAATCAAGGT
GGTCGAGGGCGGCCCTCTCCCCTTCGCCTTCGACATCCTGGCTACTAGCTTCCTCTACGGCAGCAAGACC
TTCATCAACCACACCCAGGGCATCCCCGACTTCTTCAAGCAGTCCTTCCCTGAGGGCTTCACATGGGAGA
GAGTCACCACATACGAAGACGGGGGCGTGCTGACCGCTACCCAGGACACCAGCCTCCAGGACGGCTGCCT
CATCTACAACGTCAAGATCAGAGGGGTGAACTTCACATCCAACGGCCCTGTGATGCAGAAGAAAACACTC
GGCTGGGAGGCCTTCACCGAGACGCTGTACCCCGCTGACGGCGGCCTGGAAGGCAGAAACGACATGGCCC
TGAAGCTCGTGGGCGGGAGCCATCTGATCGCAAACGCCAAGACCACATATAGATCCAAGAAACCCGCTAA
GAACCTCAAGATGCCTGGCGTCTACTATGTGGACTACAGACTGGAAAGAATCAAGGAGGCCAACAACGAG
ACCTACGTCGAGCAGCACGAGGTGGCAGTGGCCAGATACTGCGACCTCCCTAGCAAACTGGGGCACAAAC
TTAATGCTAGCGGATCCACCGGTGTCTAGAAAGCTATACAGGTGCACCGCTTTATAATAAAACTGATACA
GAGAACGTTATCATGTGTGTTGGTTTTTTTTGTGTGTGCGGTTTAAGGGAGCCTCGGTCATAGCTGTTTC
CTGTGTAAAACGACGGCCAGCGCGGGAGACGGTCAGTTCGTCTCCAGCTCAGAAATTATGAGAGCGTTTA
ATAAAGTATTGACTATGGTTGACAAAACGTGTGTTGGAGTTTTTTGTGTGCTTTGTCATCAACTGAGCCA
GTAGGTCGAGGGTGCCTAATGAGTGAGCTAACTCACATTAATTGCGTTGCGCTCACTGCCCGCTTTCCAG
TCGGGAAACCTGTCGTGCCAGCTGCATTAATGAATCGGCCAACGCGCGGGGAGAGGCGGTTTGCGTATTG
GGCGCTCTTCCGCTTCCTCGCTCACTGACTCGCTGCGCTCGGTCGTTCGGCTGCGGCGAGCGGTATCAGC
TCACTCAAAGGCGGTAATACGGTTATCCACAGAATCAGGGGATAACGCAGGAAAGAACATGTGAGCAAAA
GGCCAGCAAAAGGCCAGGAACCGTAAAAAGGCCGCGTTGCTGGCGTTTTTCCATAGGCTCCGCCCCCCTG
ACGAGCATCACAAAAATCGACGCTCAAGTCAGAGGTGGCGAAACCCGACAGGACTATAAAGATACCAGGC
GTTTCCCCCTGGAAGCTCCCTCGTGCGCTCTCCTGTTCCGACCCTGCCGCTTACCGGATACCTGTCCGCC
TTTCTCCCTTCGGGAAGCGTGGCGCTTTCTCATAGCTCACGCTGTAGGTATCTCAGTTCGGTGTAGGTCG
TTCGCTCCAAGCTGGGCTGTGTGCACGAACCCCCCGTTCAGCCCGACCGCTGCGCCTTATCCGGTAACTA
TCGTCTTGAGTCCAACCCGGTAAGACACGACTTATCGCCACTGGCAGCAGCCACTGGTAACAGGATTAGC
AGAGCGAGGTATGTAGGCGGTGCTACAGAGTTCTTGAAGTGGTGGCCTAACTACGGCTACACTAGAAGAA
CAGTATTTGGTATCTGCGCTCTGCTGAAGCCAGTTACCTTCGGAAAAAGAGTTGGTAGCTCTTGATCCGG
CAAACAAACCACCGCTGGTAGCGGTGGTTTTTTTGTTTGCAAGCAGCAGATTACGCGCAGAAAAAAAGGA
TCTCAAGAAGATCCTTTGATCTTTTCTACGGGGATTATCAAAAAGGATCTTCACCTAGATCCTTTTAAAT
TAAAAATGAAGTTTTAAATCAATCTAAAGTATATATGAGTAAACTTGGTCTGACAGTTACCAATGCTTAA
TCAGTGAGGCACCTATCTCAGCGATCTGTCTATTTCGTTCATCCATAGTTGCCTGACTCCCCGTCGTGTA
GATAACTACGATACGGGAGGGCTTACCATCTGGCCCCAGTGCTGCAATGATACCGCGGCTCCCACGCTCA
CCGGCTCCAGATTTATCAGCAATAAACCAGCCAGCCGGAAGGGCCGAGCGCAGAAGTGGTCCTGCAACTT
TATCCGCCTCCATCCAGTCTATTAATTGTTGCCGGGAAGCTAGAGTAAGTAGTTCGCCAGTTAATAGTTT
GCGCAACGTTGTTGCCATTGCTACAGGCATCGTGGTGTCACGCTCGTCGTTTGGTATGGCTTCATTCAGC
TCCGGTTCCCAACGATCAAGGCGAGTTACATGATCCCCCATGTTGTGCAAAAAAGCGGTTAGCTCCTTCG
GTCCTCCGATCGTTGTCAGAAGTAAGTTGGCCGCAGTGTTATCACTCATGGTTATGGCAGCACTGCATAA
TTCTCTTACTGTCATGCCATCCGTAAGATGCTTTTCTGTGACTGGTGAGTACTCAACCAAGTCATTCTGA
GAATAGTGTATGCGGCGACCGAGTTGCTCTTGCCCGGCGTCAATACGGGATAATACCGCGCCACATAGCA
GAACTTTAAAAGTGCTCATCATTGGAAAACGTTCTTCGGGGCGAAAACTCTCAAGGATCTTACCGCTGTT
GAGATCCAGTTCGATGTAACCCACTCGTGCACCCAACTGATCTTCAGCATCTTTTACTTTCACCAGCGTT
TCTGGGTGAGCAAAAACAGGAAGGCAAAATGCCGCAAAAAAGGGAATAAGGGCGACACGGAAATGTTGAA
TACTCATACTCTTCCTTTTTCAATATTATTGAAGCATTTATCAGGGTTATTGTCTCATGAGCGGATACAT
ATTTGAATGTATTTAGAAAAATAAACAAATAGGGGTTCCGCGCACATTTCCCCGAAAAGTGCCACCTGAC
GTCTAAGAAACCAAGATCTCCACGCGTGGTACCCTCGAGTTGACATTGATTATTGAGTAGTTATTAATAG
TAATCAATTACGGGGTCATTAGTTCATAGCCCATATATGGAGTTCCGCGTTACATAACTTACGGTAAATG
GCCCGCCTGGCTGACCGCCCAACGACCCCCGCCCATTGACGTCAATAATGACGTATGTTCCCATAGTAAC
GCCAATAGGGACTTTCCATTGACGTCAATGGGTGGAGTATTTACGGTAAACTGCCCACTTGGCAGTACAT
CAAGTGTATCATATGCCAAGTACGCCCCCTATTGACGTCAATGACGGTAAATGGCCCGCCTGGCATTATG
CCCAGTACATGACCTTATGGGACTTTCCTACTTGGCAGTACATCTACGTATTAGTCATCGCTATTACCAT
GGTGATGCGGTTTTGGCAGTACATCAATGGGCGTGGATAGCGGTTTGACTCACGGGGATTTCCAAGTCTC
CACCCCATTGACGTCAATGGGAGTTTGTTTTGGCACCAAAATCAACGGGACTTTCCAAAATGTCGTAACA
ACTCCGCCCCATTGACGCAAATGGGCGGTAGGCGTGTACGGTGGGAGGTCTATATAAGCAGAGCTCTCTG
GCTAACTAGAGAACCCACTGCTTACTGGCTTATCGAAATTAATACGACTCACTATAGGGAGACCCAAGCT
GTTCGAAGCGGAATTCACCATGACTAGTCTGCTGCTGCTGCTGCTGGGCCTGAGACTGCAGCTGAGCCTG
GGCATCATCCCCGTGGAGGAGGAGAACCCCGACTTCTGGAACAGAGAGGCCGCCGAGGCCCTGGGCGCCG
CCAAGAAGCTGCAGCCCGCCCAGACCGCCGCCAAGAACCTGATCATCTTCCTGGGCGACGGCATGGGCGT
GAGCACCGTGACCGCCGCCAGAATCCTGAAGGGCCAGAAGAAGGACAAGCTGGGCCCCGAGATCCCCCTG
GCCATGGACAGATTCCCCTACGTGGCCCTGAGCAAGACCTACAACGTGGACAAGCACGTGCCCGACAGCG
GCGCCACCGCCACCGCCTACCTGTGCGGCGTGAAGGGCAACTTCCAGACCATCGGCCTGAGCGCCGCCGC
CAGATTCAACCAGTGCAACACCACCAGAGGCAACGAGGTGATCAGCGTGATGAACAGAGCCAAGAAGGCC
GGCAAGAGCGTGGGCGTGGTGACCACCACCAGAGTGCAGCACGCCAGCCCCGCCGGCACCTACGCCCACA
CCGTGAACAGAAACTGGTACAGCGACGCCGACGTGCCCGCCAGCGCCAGACAGGAGGGCTGCCAGGACAT
CGCCACCCAGCTGATCAGCAACATGGACATCGACGTGATCCTGGGCGGCGGCAGAAAGTACATGTTCAGA
ATGGGCACCCCCGACCCCGAGTACCCCGACGACTACAGCCAGGGCGGCACCAGACTGGACGGCAAGAACC
TGGTGCAGGAGTGGCTGGCCAAGAGACAGGGCGCCAGATACGTGTGGAACAGAACCGAGCTGATGCAGGC
CAGCCTGGACCCCAGCGTGACCCACCTGATGGGCCTGTTCGAGCCCGGCGACATGAAGTACGAGATCCAC
AGAGACAGCACCCTGGACCCCAGCCTGATGGAGATGACCGAGGCCGCCCTGAGACTGCTGAGCAGAAACC
CCAGAGGCTTCTTCCTGTTCGTGGAGGGCGGCAGAATCGACCACGGCCACCACGAGAGCAGAGCCTACAG
AGCCCTGACCGAGACCATCATGTTCGACGACGCCATCGAGAGAGCCGGCCAGCTGACCAGCGAGGAGGAC
ACCCTGAGCCTGGTGACCGCCGACCACAGCCACGTGTTCAGCTTCGGCGGCTACCCCCTGAGAGGCAGCA
GCATCTTCGGCCTGGCCCCCGGCAAGGCCAGAGACAGAAAGGCCTACACCGTGCTGCTGTACGGCAACGG
CCCCGGCTACGTGCTGAAGGACGGCGCCAGACCCGACGTGACCGAGAGCGAGAGCGGCAGCCCCGAGTAC
AGACAGCAGAGCGCCGTGCCCCTGGACGAGGAGACCCACGCCGGCGAGGACGTGGCCGTGTTCGCCAGAG
GCCCCCAGGCCCACCTGGTGCACGGCGTGCAGGAGCAGACCTTCATCGCCCACGTGATGGCCTTCGCCGC
CTGCCTGGAGCCCTACACCGCCTGCGACCTGGCCCCCCCCGCCGGCACCACCGACGCCGCCCACCCCGGC
TACAGCAGAGTGGGCGCCGCCGGCAGATTCGAGCAGACCGCTAGTGGTGGTTCTGGTGGAAGCGGAGCTA
CTAACTTCAGCCTGCTGAAGCAGGCTGGTGACGTGGAGGAGAACCCTGGACCTGCTAGTGCGCGTAAGGT
CGATCTCACCTCCTGCGATCGCGAGCCGATCCACATCCCCGGCAGCATTCAGCCGTGCGGCTGCCTGCTT
GCCTGCGACGCGCAGGCGGTGCGGATCACGCGCATTACGGAAAATGCCGGCGCGTTCTTTGGACGCGAAA
CTCCGCGGGTCGGTGAGCTACTCGCCGATTACTTCGGCGAGACCGAAGCCCATGCGCTGCGCAACGCACT
GGCGCAGTCCTCCGATCCAAAGCGACCGGCGCTGATCTTCGGTTGGCGCGACGGCCTGACCGGCCGCACC
TTCGACATCTCACTGCATCGCCATGACGGTACATCGATCATCGAGTTCGAGCCTGCGGCGGCCGAACAGG
CCGACAATCCGCTGCGGCTGACGCGGCAGATCATCGCGCGCACCAAAGAACTGAAGTCGCTCGAAGAGAT
GGCCGCACGGGTGCCGCGCTATCTGCAGGCGATGCTCGGCTATCACCGCGTGATGTTGTACCGCTTCGCG
GACGACGGCTCCGGGATGGTGATCGGCGAGGCGAAGCGCAGCGACCTCGAGAGCTTTCTCGGTCAGCACT
TTCCGGCGTCGCTGGTCCCGCAGCAGGCGCGGCTACTGTACTTGAAGAACGCGATCCGCGTGGTCTCGGA
TTCGCGCGGCATCAGCAGCCGGATCGTGCCCGAGCACGACGCCTCCGGCGCCGCGCTCGATCTGTCGTTC
GCGCACCTGCGCAGCATCTCGCCCTGCCATCTCGAATTTCTGCGGAACATGGGCGTCAGCGCCTCGATGT
CGCTGTCGATCATCATTGACGGCACGCTATGGGGATTGATCATCTGTCATCATTACGAGCCGCGTGCCGT
GCCGATGGCGCAGCGCGTCGCGGCCGAAATGTTCGCCGACTTCTTATCGCTGCACTTCACCGCCGCCCAC
CACCAACGCGCTAGCGGATCCACCGGTGTCTAGAAAGCTTTGAGGCCGGCCTGCAGGCCCGCTGATCAGC
CTCGACTGTGCCTTCTAGTTGCCAGCCATCTGTTGTTTGCCCCTCCCCCGTGCCTTCCTTGACCCTGGAA
GGTGCCACTCCCACTGTCCTTTCCTAATAAAATGAGGAAATTGCATCGCATTGTCTGAGTAGGTGTCATT
CTATTCTGGGGGGTGGGGTGGGGCAGGACAGCAAGGGGGAGGATTGGGAAGACAATAGCAGGCATGCTGG
GGATGCGGTGGGCTCTATGGTAGCTTAGGAGGCGGAAAGAACCAGCGCGTGGTGGGGCAGTGGGGGCCAA
CTTGTCCTTACCCAGAGTGCAGGTGTGTGGAGATCCCTCCTGCCTTGACATTGAGCAGCCTTAGAGGGTG
GGGGAGGCTCAGGGGTCAGGTCTCTGTTCCTGCTTATTGGGGAGTTCCTGGCCTGGCCCTTCTATGTCTC
CCCAGGTACCCCAGTTTTTCTGGGTTCACCCAGAGTGCAGATGCTTGAGGAGGTGGGAAGGGACTATTTG
GGGGTGTCTGGCTCAGGTGCCATGCCTCACTGGGGCTGGTTGGCACCTGCATTTCCTGGGAGTGGGGCTG
TCTCAGGGTAGCTGGGCACGGTGTTCCCTTGAGTGGGGGTGTAGTGGGTGTTCCTAGCTGCCACGCCTTT
GCCTTCACCTATGGGATCGTGGCTGTCAGAACCAGGTACCCTCGAGCTACCGGGTAGGGGAGGCGCTTTT
CCCAAGGCAGTCTGGAGCATGCGCTTTAGCAGCCCCGCTGGGCACTTGGCGCTACACAAGTGGCCTCTGG
CCTCGCACACATTCCACATCCACCGGTAGGCGCCAACCGGCTCCGTTCTTTGGTGGCCCCTTCGCGCCAC
CTTCTACTCCTCCCCTAGTCAGGAAGTTCCCCCCCGCCCCGCAGCTCGCGTCGTGCAGGACGTGACAAAT
GGAAGTAGCACGTCTCAGTAGTCTCGTGCAGATGGACAGCACCGCTGAGCAATGGAAGCGGGTAGGCCTT
TGGGGCAGCGGCCAATAGCAGCTTTGCTCCTTCGCTTTCTGGGCTCAGAGGCTGGGAAGGGGTGGGTCCG
GGGGCGGGCTCAGGGGCGGGCTCAGGGGCGGGGCGGGCGCCCGAAGGTCCTCCGGAGGCCCGGCATTCTG
CACGCTTCAAAAGCGCACGTCTGCCGCGCTGTTCTCCTC
Features (pLannotate 1.2.2; 19 found; start..end, strand, type, name):
     75..134     +  sig_peptide    Igκ leader: leader sequence from mouse immunoglobulin κ light chain
    153..665     +  CDS            Nluc: NanoLuc® luciferase human codon-optimized
    768..1475    +  CDS            mTagBFP2: mTagBFP2 is a basic (constitutively fluorescent) blue fluorescent protein published in 2011, derived from Entacmaea quadricolor. It is reported to be a very rapidly-maturing monomer with very low acid sensitivity.
   1553..1574    +  polyA_signal   poly(A) signal (fragment): synthetic polyadenylation signal
   1614..1630    -  CDS            lacZα (fragment): LacZα fragment of β-galactosidase; lacZ fragment
   1769..1790    -  protein_bind   CAP binding site: CAP binding activates transcription in the presence of cAMP. E. coli catabolite activator protein
   1803..1895    -  CDS            lacI (fragment): lac repressor; lacI; The lac repressor binds to the lac operator to inhibit transcription in E. coli. This inhibition can be relieved by adding lactose or isopropyl-β-D-thiogalactopyranoside (IPTG).
   2078..2666    -  rep_origin     ori: high-copy-number ColE1/pMB1/pBR322/pUC origin of replication
   2787..3647    -  CDS            AmpR: β-lactamase; bla; confers resistance to ampicillin, carbenicillin, and related antibiotics
   3648..3752    -  promoter       AmpR promoter: bla
   3898..4201    +  enhancer       CMV enhancer: human cytomegalovirus immediate early enhancer
   4202..4405    +  promoter       CMV promoter: human cytomegalovirus (CMV) immediate early promoter
   4401..4434    +  LTR            5' LTR (truncated) (fragment): truncated 5' long terminal repeat (LTR) from HIV-1
   4450..4468    +  promoter       T7 promoter: promoter for bacteriophage T7 RNA polymerase
   4542..6038    +  CDS            ALPP (fragment): PPB1_HUMAN - Also known as PLAP. Experimental evidence at protein level: Swiss-Prot protein existence level 1. From Homo sapiens (Human).
   6150..7079    +  CDS            iRFP670: iRFP670 is a basic (constitutively fluorescent) near ir fluorescent protein published in 2013, derived from Rhodopseudomonas palustris CGA009. It has low acid sensitivity. It requires the cofactor biliverdin for fluorescence.
   7146..7370    +  polyA_signal   bGH poly(A) signal: bovine growth hormone polyadenylation signal
   7379..7396    +  promoter       SV40 promoter (fragment): SV40 enhancer and early promoter
   7822..22      +  promoter       PGK promoter (across the origin): mouse phosphoglycerate kinase 1 promoter
