[The description below was written by a language model from this plasmid's Addgene catalogue record and pLannotate feature annotations shown in this document.]
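Description:
pTS2322 is a Tier-2 co-expression plasmid from the VAMSyB modular architecture for mammalian synthetic biology. It is built on pVH1002, a pUC57-derived backbone, and is intended for mammalian expression. In E. coli it is maintained through a high-copy ColE1/pUC origin and selected with ampicillin via the β-lactamase gene. Small remnants of the lac region (lacZα, CAP site, lacI fragments) in the annotation are leftovers of the cloning backbone. The sequenced record is about 8.3 kb.

The payload consists of two independent transcription units arranged in tandem. In the first, the human CMV immediate-early enhancer/promoter drives SEAP, annotated as a fragment of human placental alkaline phosphatase. SEAP is joined through a P2A self-cleaving peptide to the near-infrared fluorescent protein iRFP670, which needs biliverdin as cofactor, and the unit ends in a bovine growth hormone polyadenylation signal. In the second unit, the mouse PGK1 promoter drives NanoLuc luciferase, fused to the mouse Igκ leader so that it is secreted. NanoLuc is linked by P2A to the blue fluorescent protein mTagBFP2 and followed by a synthetic poly(A) signal. According to the catalogue entry, a Tactb insulator sequence sits 5′ of the PGK1 promoter, between the two cassettes, and an empty third position (A3-pA) follows. Neither element is resolved in the feature table. The short HIV-1 LTR and SV40 promoter matches are brief fragments and probably not functional parts.

Each unit therefore yields one secreted reporter that can be assayed in culture supernatant and one intracellular fluorescent reporter. This allows parallel readout of both promoters, and the design suggests use in assessing how the insulator affects interference between neighbouring cassettes.
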