Addgene plasmid #169627: pTS2322
Purpose: Tier-2 co-expression vector encoding PhCMV-driven SEAP coupled to fluorescent reporter iRFP670 and PmPGK1-driven secreted Nluc coupled to fluorescent reporter mTagBFP2 that is insulated via a 5' Tactb insulator sequence (PhCMV-SEAP-p2A-iRFP670-pA::Tactb-PmPGK1-IgkSS-Nluc-p2A-mTagBFP2-pA::A3-pA).
Depositing lab: Martin Fussenegger. Depositing organization: ETH Zurich (Swiss Federal Institute of Technology). Publication: A versatile plasmid architecture for mammalian synthetic biology (VAMSyB). Haellman V, Strittmatter T, Bertschi A, Stucheli P, Fussenegger M. Metab Eng. 2021 Jul;66:41-50. doi: 10.1016/j.ymben.2021.04.003. Epub 2021 Apr 18. PubMed 33857582.
Backbone
  Vector backbone: pVH1002 (pUC57-based)
  Backbone size w/o insert (bp): 2689
  Vector type: Mammalian Expression
Growth in bacteria
  Bacterial resistance: Ampicillin, 100 μg/mL
  Growth temperature: 37°C
  Growth strain: DH5alpha
  Copy number: High Copy
Gene/Insert
  Gene/Insert name: PCMV-driven expression of SEAP and iRFP and Tactb-modulated PPGK-driven expression of secreted Nluc and mTagBFP2 (alt name: PCMV-SEAP-p2a-iRFP::Tactb-PPGK-IgkSS-Nluc-p2a-mTagBFP2::A3)
  Species: H. sapiens (human); Synthetic
  Promoter: PhCMV / PPGK
  Cloning method: Restriction Enzyme; 5′ cloning site Unknown (unknown if destroyed)
  Sequencing primers: 5′ AmpStart; 3′ CTGGCACGACAGGTTTCCCGACTGG
Terms and licenses: Academic/Nonprofit Terms; Industry Terms: Not Available to Industry
How to cite: pTS2322 was a gift from Martin Fussenegger (Addgene plasmid # 169627 ; http://n2t.net/addgene:169627 ; RRID:Addgene_169627)
